Addgene plasmid #200424: pIA030
Purpose: thrC::(Ppen-lacIΔ11-PAmCherry1 erm2). PALM integration vector includes PAmCherry1 fusion tagged C-terminal of LacI for FROS imaging in B. subtilis.
Depositing lab: Rut Carballido-López. Publication: New PALM-compatible integration vectors for use in the Gram-positive model bacterium Bacillus subtilis. Altinoglu I, Carballido-Lopez R. Microbiol Spectr. 2024 Nov 4;12(12):e0161924. doi: 10.1128/spectrum.01619-24. PubMed 39494880.
Backbone
  Vector backbone: pIA028
  Backbone size w/o insert (bp): 6806
  Total vector size (bp): 8099
  Vector type: Bacterial Expression
  Selectable markers: Erythromycin
Growth in bacteria
  Bacterial resistance: Ampicillin, 100 μg/mL
  Growth temperature: 37°C
  Growth strain: DH5alpha
  Growth instructions: E. coli: 37°C and selection ampicillin 100 μg/mL B. subtilis: 30°C and selection erythromycin 0.5 μg/mL
  Copy number: Low Copy
Gene/Insert
  Gene/Insert name: LacI
  Species: Escherichia coli
  Insert size (bp): 1047
  GenBank ID: J01636.1
  Promoter: Ppen
  Tag / fusion protein: PAmCherry (C terminal on insert)
  Cloning method: Gibson Cloning
  Sequencing primers: 5′ CGAATTCGAGCTCGGTACGGGGATCGGGTTATCGAATTCCCGGTGG; 3′ CCTCCTCGCCCTTGCTCACGGCGGCCGCCAGCTGCATTAATGAATCGGCC
Terms and licenses: Academic/Nonprofit Terms; Industry Terms: Not Available to Industry
Depositor comments: pPT300 was amplified using primers oIA027 and oIA028. The resulting fragment was cloned into pIA028 digested with BamHI and NotI, giving pIA030, thrC::(Ppen-lacIΔ11-PAmCherry1 erm2). Please visit https://doi.org/10.1101/2023.03.16.532899 for bioRxiv preprint.
How to cite: pIA030 was a gift from Rut Carballido-López (Addgene plasmid # 200424 ; http://n2t.net/addgene:200424 ; RRID:Addgene_200424)
