[The description below was written by a language model from this plasmid's Addgene catalogue record and pLannotate feature annotations shown in this document.]
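Description:
pIA030 is a Bacillus subtilis chromosomal integration vector built on the pIA028 backbone (about 8.1 kb in total) and designed for PALM super-resolution imaging. It is maintained in E. coli through a ColE1/pMB1-type origin and the β-lactamase gene (ampicillin resistance) with its own promoter. The catalogue lists it as low copy, although the automated annotation labels the origin as a high-copy type. It has no annotated Gram-positive replicon. Instead, the payload is flanked by two homology arms covering the hom/thrC region on one side and the thrC/thrB region on the other. The annotation tool matched the thrC fragments to a mycobacterial homologue, but the record's genotype indicates the B. subtilis thrC locus. Double crossover at these arms inserts the cassette into thrC, and integrants are selected with erythromycin through the erm methylase gene and its upstream leader peptide. A spectinomycin resistance gene (ant1) lies outside the homology arms, in the plasmid backbone. The table also lists short fragments of kanamycin and streptomycin resistance genes and a phage capsid gene, which are probably backbone remnants or spurious matches.

The insert is E. coli lacI in a truncated form (lacIΔ11), expressed from the Ppen promoter and fused at its C terminus to the photoactivatable red fluorescent protein PAmCherry1. According to the depositor, the lacI fragment was amplified from pPT300 and joined by Gibson assembly into BamHI/NotI-cut pIA028. The promoter is named in the catalogue but is not annotated in the feature table; presumably it lies in the unannotated stretch upstream of lacI. The fusion is intended for fluorescent repressor–operator system (FROS) imaging, in which LacI-PAmCherry1 binds lac operator arrays placed at a chromosomal site. This allows that locus to be localised by single-molecule photoactivation microscopy in B. subtilis.
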