Features (pLannotate 1.2.2; 16 found; start..end, strand, type, name):
      2..244     +  CDS            hom (fragment): DHOM_BACSU - Also known as tdm. Experimental evidence at protein level: Swiss-Prot protein existence level 1. From Bacillus subtilis (strain 168).
    250..747     +  CDS            thrC (fragment): THRC_MYCTU - Experimental evidence at protein level: Swiss-Prot protein existence level 1. Catalyzes the gamma-elimination of phosphate from L- phosphohomoserine and the beta-addition of water to produce L- threonine. From Mycobacterium tuberculosis (strain ATCC 25618 / H37Rv).
    759..775     +  misc_feature   MCS (fragment): pUC18/19 multiple cloning site
   1032..2079    +  CDS            lacI (fragment): lac repressor; lacI; The lac repressor binds to the lac operator to inhibit transcription in E. coli. This inhibition can be relieved by adding lactose or isopropyl-β-D-thiogalactopyranoside (IPTG).
   2087..2794    +  CDS            PAmCherry: photoactivatable monomeric derivative of DsRed fluorescent protein mammalian codon-optimized
   2961..3041    +  CDS            ermC: LPRM_ENTFL - Protein predicted: Swiss-Prot protein existence level 4. This peptide is involved in the control mechanism of the synthesis of the erythromycin resistance protein. From Enterococcus faecalis (Streptococcus faecalis).
   3169..3903    +  CDS            erm: ERM_STREE - Experimental evidence at protein level: Swiss-Prot protein existence level 1. This protein produces a dimethylation of the adenine residue at position 2085 in 23S rRNA, resulting in reduced affinity between ribosomes and macrolide-lincosamide-streptogramin B antibiotics. From Streptococcus pneumoniae.
   4038..4568    +  CDS            thrC (fragment): THRC_MYCTU - Experimental evidence at protein level: Swiss-Prot protein existence level 1. Catalyzes the gamma-elimination of phosphate from L- phosphohomoserine and the beta-addition of water to produce L- threonine. From Mycobacterium tuberculosis (strain ATCC 25618 / H37Rv).
   4592..4783    +  CDS            thrB (fragment): KHSE_BACSU - Protein inferred from homology: Swiss-Prot protein existence level 3. Catalyzes the ATP-dependent phosphorylation of L-homoserine to L-homoserine phosphate. From Bacillus subtilis (strain 168).
   4766..4927    -  CDS            D20 (fragment): CAPSD_BPT5 - Experimental evidence at protein level: Swiss-Prot protein existence level 1. Major capsid protein that self-associates to form 120 hexamers and 11 pentamers, building the T=13 icosahedral capsid which about 860 Angstroms in diameter. Responsible for its self-assembly into a procapsid. The phage does not need to encode a separate scaffolfing protein because its capsid protein contains the delta domain that carries that function. The capsid gains its final stability through the reorganization of the subunits that takes place upon expansion. DNA encapsidation through the portal trig
   4938..4974    -  CDS            NeoR/KanR (fragment): aminoglycoside phosphotransferase confers resistance to neomycin, kanamycin, and G418 (Geneticin®)
   5246..6025    +  CDS            ant1: S9AD_STAAN - Also known as spc1. Experimental evidence at protein level: Swiss-Prot protein existence level 1. Mediates bacterial resistance to the antibiotic spectinomycin but not streptomycin. From Staphylococcus aureus (strain N315).
   6162..6251    -  CDS            str (fragment): STR_KLEPN - Protein inferred from homology: Swiss-Prot protein existence level 3. The aminoglycoside phosphotransferases achieve inactivation of their antibiotic substrates by phosphorylation. From Klebsiella pneumoniae.
   6275..6863    -  rep_origin     ori: high-copy-number ColE1/pMB1/pBR322/pUC origin of replication
   7034..7894    -  CDS            AmpR: β-lactamase; bla; confers resistance to ampicillin, carbenicillin, and related antibiotics
   7895..7999    -  promoter       AmpR promoter: bla
>Addgene plasmid #200424 | pIA030 | addgene full sequence | sequence record 405349 | Addgene NGS Result
AATTCATGTAAAAGATGAGGTTGGTTCATTCTCGAAAATTACATCTGTGTTCTCAGAGCGGGGCGTGAGC
TTTGAAAAAATCCTTCAGCTGCCAATTAAAGGCCATGATGAGTTAGCTGAAATCGTAATTGTCACACATC
ATACATCAGAAGCTGATTTCAGTGATATCCTGCAAAACCTAAATGATTTGGAAGTCGTTCAAGAAGTCAA
AAGCACATATCGTGTAGAAGGGAACGGTTGGAGCTAATGTGGAAAGGACTTATCCATCAATATAAAGAAT
TTTTACCTGTAACAGATCAAACACCGGCGCTAACTTTACATGAAGGAAACACACCTCTTATTCACCTGCC
GAAGCTGTCTGAGCAGCTCGGAATTGAGCTTCATGTCAAAACGGAAGGCGTCAATCCTACGGGATCATTT
AAAGATCGCGGAATGGTTATGGCTGTGGCAAAGGCAAAAGAAGAAGGCAATGACACGATTATGTGCGCGT
CAACAGGTAACACTTCCGCTGCTGCGGCAGCATATGCAGCCCGTGCTAACATGAAATGCATTGTCATCAT
CCCGAACGGAAAAATTGCATTTGGAAAACTCGCTCAAGCTGTCATGTACGGAGCCGAGATTATCGCAATT
GACGGAAACTTTGACGATGCGCTTAAAATTGTCCGTTCCATCTGTGAGAAATCACCGATTGCCCTTGTCA
ACTCAGTCAACCCTTACCGCATTGAAGGCCAAAAAACTGCTGCCTTCGGATCGCTAGCGAATTCGAGCTC
GGTACGGGGATCGGGTTATCGAATTCCCGGTGGAAACGAGGTCATCATTTCCTTCCGAAAAAACGGTTGC
ATTTAAATCTTACATATGTAATACTTTCAAAGACTACATTTGTAAGATTTGATGTTTGAGTCGGCTGAAA
GATCGTACGTACCAATTATTGTTTCGTGATTGTTCAAGCCATAACACTGTAGGGATAGTGGAAAGAGTGC
TTCATCTGGTTACGATCAATCAAATATTCAAACGGAGGGAGACGATTTTGATGAAACCAGTAACGTTATA
CGATGTCGCAGAGTATGCCGGTGTCTCTTATCAGACCGTTTCCCGCGTGGTGAACCAGGCCAGCCACGTT
TCTGCGAAAACGCGGGAAAAAGTGGAAGCGGCGATGGCGGAGCTGAATTACATTCCCAACCGCGTGGCAC
AACAACTGGCGGGCAAACAGTCGTTGCTGATTGGCGTTGCCACCTCCAGTCTGGCCCTGCACGCGCCGTC
GCAAATTGTCGCGGCGATTAAATCTCGCGCCGATCAACTGGGTGCCAGCGTGGTGGTGTCGATGGTAGAA
CGAAGCGGCGTCGAAGCCTGTAAAACGGCGGTGCACAATCTTCTCGCGCAACGCGTCAGTGGGCTGATCA
TTAACTATCCGCTGGATGACCAGGATGCCATTGCTGTGGAAGCTGCCTGCACTAATGTTCCGGCGTTATT
TCTTGATGTCTCTGACCAGACACCCATCAACAGCATTATTTTCTCCCATGAAGACGGTACGCGACTGGGC
GTGGAGCATCTGGTCGCATTGGGTCACCAGCAAATCGCGCTGTTAGCGGGCCCATTAAGTTCTGTCTCGG
CGCGTCTGCGTCTGGCTGGCTGGCATAAATATCTCACTCGCAATCAAATTCAGCCGATAGCGGAACGGGA
AGGCGACTGGAGTGCCATGTCCGGTTTTCAACAAACCATGCAAATGCTGAATGAGGGCATCGTTCCCACT
GCGATGCTGGTTGCCAACGATCAGATGGCGCTGGGCGCAATGCGCGCCATTACCGAGTCCGGGCTGCGCG
TTGGTGCGGATATCTCGGTAGTGGGATACGACGATACCGAAGACAGCTCATGTTATATCCCGCCGTTAAC
CACCATCAAACAGGATTTTCGCCTGCTGGGGCAAACCAGCGTGGACCGCTTGCTGCAACTCTCTCAGGGC
CAGGCGGTGAAGGGCAATCAGCTGTTGCCCGTCTCACTGGTGAAAAGAAAAACCACCCTGGCGCCCAATA
CGCAAACCGCCTCTCCCCGCGCGTTGGCCGATTCATTAATGCAGCTGGCGGCCGCCGTGAGCAAGGGCGA
GGAGGATAACATGGCCATCATTAAGGAGTTCATGCGCTTCAAGGTGCACATGGAGGGGTCCGTGAACGGC
CACGTGTTCGAGATCGAGGGCGAGGGCGAGGGCCGCCCCTACGAGGGCACCCAGACCGCCAAGCTGAAGG
TGACCAAGGGTGGCCCCCTGCCCTTCACCTGGGACATCCTGTCCCCTCAATTCATGTACGGCTCCAATGC
CTACGTGAAGCACCCCGCCGACATCCCCGACTACTTTAAGCTGTCCTTCCCCGAGGGCTTCAAGTGGGAG
CGCGTGATGAAATTCGAGGACGGCGGCGTGGTGACCGTGACCCAGGACTCCTCCCTGCAGGACGGTGAGT
TCATCTACAAGGTGAAGCTGCGCGGCACCAACTTCCCCTCCGACGGCCCCGTAATGCAGAAGAAGACCAT
GGGCTGGGAGGCCCTCTCCGAGCGGATGTACCCCGAGGACGGCGCCCTGAAGGGCGAGGTCAAGCCGAGA
GTGAAGCTGAAGGACGGCGGCCACTACGACGCTGAGGTCAAGACCACCTACAAGGCCAAGAAGCCCGTGC
AGCTGCCCGGCGCCTACAACGTCAACCGCAAGTTGGACATCACCTCACACAACGAGGACTACACCATCGT
GGAACAGTACGAACGTGCCGAGGGCCGCCACTCCACCGGCGGCATGGACGAGCTGTACAAGTAAAGGCAT
GCAAGCTTGGCTGTAATTCGATAACCCTAAAGTTATGGAAATAAGACTTAGAAGCAAACTTAAGAGTGTG
TTGATAGTGCATTATCTTAAAATTTTGTATAATAGGAATTGAAGTTAAATTAGATGCTAAAAATTTGTAA
TTAAGAAGGAGGGATTCGTCATGTTGGTATTCCAAATGCGTAATGTAGATAAAACATCTACTGTTTTGAA
ACAGACTAAAAACAGTGATTACGCAGATAAATAAATACGTTAGATTAATTCCTACCAGTGACTAATCTTA
TGACTTTTTAAACAGATAACTAAAATTACAAACAAATCGTTTAACTTCTGTATTTATTTATAGATGTAAT
CACTTCAGGAGTGATTACATGAACAAAAATATAAAATATTCTCAAAACTTTTTAACGAGTGAAAAAGTAC
TCAACCAAATAATAAAACAATTGAATTTAAAAGAAACCGATACCGTTTACGAAATTGGAACAGGTAAAGG
GCATTTAACGACGAAACTGGCTAAAATAAGTAAACAGGTAACGTCTATTGAATTAGACAGTCATCTATTC
AACTTATCGTCAGAAAAATTAAAACTGAACATTCGTGTCACTTTAATTCACCAAGATATTCTACAGTTTC
AATTCCCTAACAAACAGAGGTATAAAATTGTTGGGAATATTCCTTACCATTTAAGCACACAAATTATTAA
AAAAGTGGTTTTTGAAAGCCATGCGTCTGACATCTATCTGATTGTTGAAGAAGGATTCTACAAGCGTACC
TTGGATATTCACCGAACACTAGGGTTGCTCTTGCACACTCAAGTCTCGATTCAGCAATTGCTTAAGCTGC
CAGCGGAATGCTTTCATCCTAAACCAAAAGTAAACAGTGTCTTAATAAAACTTACCCGCCATACCACAGA
TGTTCCAGATAAATATTGGAAGCTATATACGTACTTTGTTTCAAAATGGGTCAATCGAGAATATCGTCAA
CTGTTTACTAAAAATCAGTTTCATCAAGCAATGAAACACGCCAAAGTAAACAATTTAAGTACCGTTACTT
ATGAGCAAGTATTGTCTATTTTTAATAGTTATCTATTATTTAACGGGAGGAAATAATTCTATGAGTCGCT
TTTGTAAATTTGGAAAGTTACACGTTACTAAAGGGAATGTAGATAAATTATTAGGTATACTACTGACAGC
TTCCAAGGAGCTAAAGAGGTCCCTAGCGCCTACGGGGAATTTGTATCGAAGTGTGCGAACAGCTGGGGGA
AGCGCCTGATGTTTTAGCGATCCCGGTCGGAAATGCTGGAAACATCACTGCGTACTGGAAGGGCTTCAAG
GAATATCATGAGAAAAACGGCACAGGCCTTCCGAAAATGCGCGGCTTTGAAGCTGAGGGTGCGGCGGCAA
TCGTGCGCAATGAAGTGATTGAAAATCCGGAAACAATAGCGACAGCCATTCGTATCGGAAACCCGGCAAG
CTGGGACAAAGCTGTAAAGGCAGCCGAGGAATCCAATGGGAAAATTGACGAAGTCACTGATGATGAAATC
CTTCACGCATATCAGCTGATCGCCCGTGTAGAAGGCGTGTTTGCAGAACCAGGTTCTTGCGCGTCTATCG
CAGGAGTGCTGAAACAGGTGAAATCCGGAGAAATTCCGAAAGGCAGCAAGGTCGTAGCTGTGTTAACAGG
AAACGGACTGAAAGATCCGAACACAGCGGTCGACATTTCAGAAATCAAGCCTGTCACATTGCCGACTGAT
GAAGACAGCATCCTTGAATATGTAAAAGGAGCGGCCCGTGTATGAACGAAGCCGACATGCTGTTCTCTGT
CACTGTTCCCGGAAGCACAGCTAACCTAGGCCCCGGCTTTGATTCAGTCGGAATGGCGCTCAGCAGATAT
TTGAAGCTGACCGTCTTTGAAAGCGACAAATGGTCTTTTGAGGCTGAAACAGAAACAGTCGCCGGAATTA
ATTCGAGCTCCTTTAACTTCCTCACCAGTAGTTGTATCGGTACCATAAGTAGAAGCAGCAACCCAAGTAG
CTTTACCAGCATCCGGTTCAACCAGCATAGTAAGAATCTTACTGGACATCGGCAGTTCTTCGAACAGTGC
GCCAACTACCAGCTCTTTCTGCAGTTCATTCAGGGCACCGGAGAACCTGCGTGCAATCCATCTTGTTCAA
TCATGCGAAACGATCCTCATCCTGTCTCTTGATCCATGGATTACGCGTTAACCCGGGCCCGCGGATGCAT
ATGATCAGATCTTAAGGCCTAGGTCTAGAGGATCGATCTGTATAATAAAGAATAATTATTAATCTGTAGA
CAAATTGTGAAAGGATGTACTTAAACGCTAACGGTCAGCTTTATTGAACAGTAATTTAAGTATATGTCCA
ATCTAGGGTAAGTAAATTGAGTATCAATATAAACTTTATATGAACATAATCAACGAGGTGAAATCATGAG
CAATTTGATTAACGGAAAAATACCAAATCAAGCGATTCAAACATTAAAAATCGTAAAAGATTTATTTGGA
AGTTCAATAGTTGGAGTATATCTATTTGGTTCAGCAGTAAATGGTGGTTTACGCATTAACAGCGATGTAG
ATGTTCTAGTCGTCGTGAATCATAGTTTACCTCAATTAACTCGAAAAAAACTAACAGAAAGACTAATGAC
TATATCAGGAAAGATTGGAAATACGGATTCTGTTAGACCACTTGAAGTTACGGTTATAAATAGGAGTGAA
GTTGTCCCTTGGCAATATCCTCCAAAAAGAGAATTTATATACGGTGAGTGGCTCAGGGGTGAATTTGAGA
ATGGACAAATTCAGGAACCAAGCTATGATCCTGATTTGGCTATTGTTTTAGCACAAGCAAGAAAGAATAG
TATTTCTCTATTTGGTCCTGATTCTTCAAGTATACTTGTCTCCGTACCTTTGACAGATATTCGAAGAGCA
ATTAAGGATTCTTTGCCAGAACTAATTGAGGGGATAAAAGGTGATGAGCGTAATGTAATTTTAACCCTAG
CTCGAATGTGGCAAACAGTGACTACTGGTGAAATTACCTCGAAAGATGTCGCTGCAGAATGGGCTATACC
TCTTTTACCTAAAGAGCATGTAACTTTACTGGATATAGCTAGAAAAGGCTATCGGGGAGAGTGTGATGAT
AAGTGGGAAGGACTATATTCAAAGGTGAAAGCACTCGTTAAGTATATGAAAAATTCTATAGAAACTTCTC
TCAATTAGGCTAATTTTATTGCAATAACAGGTGCTTACTTTTCTGGAGTTCTTTAGCAAATTTTTTTATT
AGCTGAACTTAGTATTAGTGGCCATACTCCTCCAATCCAAAGCTATTTAGAAAGATTACTATATCCTCAA
ACAGGCGGTAACCGGCCTCTTCATCGGGAATGCGCGCGACCTTCAGCATCGCCGGCATGTCCCCCTGGCG
GACGGGAAGTATCCAGCTCGAGGTCGGGCCGCGTTGCTGGCGTTTTTCCATAGGCTCCGCCCCCCTGACG
AGCATCACAAAAATCGACGCTCAAGTCAGAGGTGGCGAAACCCGACAGGACTATAAAGATACCAGGCGTT
TCCCCCTGGAAGCTCCCTCGTGCGCTCTCCTGTTCCGACCCTGCCGCTTACCGGATACCTGTCCGCCTTT
CTCCCTTCGGGAAGCGTGGCGCTTTCTCATAGCTCACGCTGTAGGTATCTCAGTTCGGTGTAGGTCGTTC
GCTCCAAGCTGGGCTGTGTGCACGAACCCCCCGTTCAGCCCGACCGCTGCGCCTTATCCGGTAACTATCG
TCTTGAGTCCAACCCGGTAAGACACGACTTATCGCCACTGGCAGCAGCCACTGGTAACAGGATTAGCAGA
GCGAGGTATGTAGGCGGTGCTACAGAGTTCTTGAAGTGGTGGCCTAACTACGGCTACACTAGAAGGACAG
TATTTGGTATCTGCGCTCTGCTGAAGCCAGTTACCTTCGGAAAAAGAGTTGGTAGCTCTTGATCCGGCAA
ACAAACCACCGCTGGTAGCGGTGGTTTTTTTGTTTGCAAGCAGCAGATTACGCGCAGAAAAAAAGGATCT
CAAGAAGATCCTTTGATCTTTTCTACGGGGTCTGACGCTCAGTGGAACGAAAACTCACGTTAAGGGATTT
TGGTCATGAGATTATCAAAAAGGATCTTCACCTAGATCCTTTTAAATTAAAAATGAAGTTTTAAATCAAT
CTAAAGTATATATGAGTAAACTTGGTCTGACAGTTACCAATGCTTAATCAGTGAGGCACCTATCTCAGCG
ATCTGTCTATTTCGTTCATCCATAGTTGCCTGACTCCCCGTCGTGTAGATAACTACGATACGGGAGGGCT
TACCATCTGGCCCCAGTGCTGCAATGATACCGCGAGACCCACGCTCACCGGCTCCAGATTTATCAGCAAT
AAACCAGCCAGCCGGAAGGGCCGAGCGCAGAAGTGGTCCTGCAACTTTATCCGCCTCCATCCAGTCTATT
AATTGTTGCCGGGAAGCTAGAGTAAGTAGTTCGCCAGTTAATAGTTTGCGCAACGTTGTTGCCATTGCTG
CAGGCATCGTGGTGTCACGCTCGTCGTTTGGTATGGCTTCATTCAGCTCCGGTTCCCAACGATCAAGGCG
AGTTACATGATCCCCCATGTTGTGCAAAAAAGCGGTTAGCTCCTTCGGTCCTCCGATCGTTGTCAGAAGT
AAGTTGGCCGCAGTGTTATCACTCATGGTTATGGCAGCACTGCATAATTCTCTTACTGTCATGCCATCCG
TAAGATGCTTTTCTGTGACTGGTGAGTACTCAACCAAGTCATTCTGAGAATAGTGTATGCGGCGACCGAG
TTGCTCTTGCCCGGCGTCAACACGGGATAATACCGCGCCACATAGCAGAACTTTAAAAGTGCTCATCATT
GGAAAACGTTCTTCGGGGCGAAAACTCTCAAGGATCTTACCGCTGTTGAGATCCAGTTCGATGTAACCCA
CTCGTGCACCCAACTGATCTTCAGCATCTTTTACTTTCACCAGCGTTTCTGGGTGAGCAAAAACAGGAAG
GCAAAATGCCGCAAAAAAGGGAATAAGGGCGACACGGAAATGTTGAATACTCATACTCTTCCTTTTTCAA
TATTATTGAAGCATTTATCAGGGTTATTGTCTCATGAGCGGATACATATTTGAATGTATTTAGAAAAATA
AACAAATAGGGGTTCCGCGCACATTTCCCCGAAAAGTGCCACCTGACGTCTAAGAAACCATTATTATCAT
GACATTAACCTATAAAAATAGGCGTATCACGAGGCCCTTTCGTCTTCAAGAATT
